Addgene plasmid #85944: pOP587
Purpose: pOP576 with gRNA key
Depositing lab: Timothy Lu. Depositing organization: Massachusetts Institute of Technology. Publication: Encryption and steganography of synthetic gene circuits. Purcell O, Wang J, Siuti P, Lu TK. Nat Commun. 2018 Nov 22;9(1):4942. doi: 10.1038/s41467-018-07144-7. PubMed 30467337.
Backbone
  Vector backbone: pDK46 derivative
  Vector type: Bacterial Expression
Growth in bacteria
  Bacterial resistance: Ampicillin, 100 μg/mL
  Growth temperature: 30°C
  Growth strain: DH5alpha
  Copy number: Low Copy
Gene/Insert
  Gene/Insert name: dCas9 and gRNA
  Cloning method: Gibson Cloning
  Sequencing primers: 5′ unknown; 3′ rrnB-T1-term-Rev
Terms and licenses: Academic/Nonprofit Terms; Industry Terms: Not Available to Industry
How to cite: pOP587 was a gift from Timothy Lu (Addgene plasmid # 85944 ; http://n2t.net/addgene:85944 ; RRID:Addgene_85944)
