[The description below was written by a language model from this plasmid's Addgene catalogue record and pLannotate feature annotations shown in this document.]
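Description:
pOP587 is a low-copy bacterial expression plasmid of about 7.8 kb, built by Gibson assembly on a derivative of the pKD46-type backbone (recorded as "pDK46 derivative"). It replicates from the pSC101 origin together with the temperature-sensitive Rep101 (RepA A56V) protein. This explains the low copy number and the permissive 30°C growth temperature listed, and in principle it allows the plasmid to be cured at elevated temperature. Selection is by ampicillin through the β-lactamase gene and its native promoter, and the recorded propagation strain is DH5alpha.

The payload is described as dCas9 plus gRNA. The feature table shows a full-length Streptococcus pyogenes cas9 open reading frame. The annotation does not itself mark the nuclease-inactivating mutations, so the "dCas9" identity rests on the catalogue entry, and no promoter driving this gene is annotated. Downstream are two guide RNA cassettes, each with a constitutive J23119 promoter followed by an S. pyogenes gRNA scaffold. The first cassette is followed by a lambda t0 terminator annotated on the opposite strand. The second is followed by the rrnB T1 terminator and a λ tL3 terminator fragment. The short hit to λ repressor cI immediately upstream of the second scaffold sits where the spacer would be, which suggests that this guide targets cI sequence, although the record does not state the targets. A small sspB fragment upstream of cas9 is also annotated, and its role is not explained.

According to the deposit, pOP587 is pOP576 with an added "gRNA key". It comes from work on encryption and steganography of synthetic gene circuits, where the dCas9-guide combination presumably acts as the key that unlocks or reveals a hidden circuit function.
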