Features (pLannotate 1.2.2; 14 found; start..end, strand, type, name):
    396..1256    -  CDS            AmpR: β-lactamase; bla; confers resistance to ampicillin, carbenicillin, and related antibiotics
   1257..1361    -  promoter       AmpR promoter: bla
   1389..1460    +  CDS            sspB (fragment): SSPB_ECOLI - Experimental evidence at protein level: Swiss-Prot protein existence level 1. Also stimulates degradation of the N-terminus of RseA (residues 1-108, alone or in complex with sigma-E) by ClpX-ClpP in a non-ssrA-mediated fashion. From Escherichia coli (strain K12).
   1594..5697    +  CDS            cas9: CAS9_STRP1 - Also known as csn1 From Streptococcus pyogenes serotype M1.
   5713..5747    +  promoter       J23119 promoter: bacterial promoter (Registry of Standard Biological Parts BBa J23119)
   5776..5851    +  misc_RNA       gRNA scaffold: guide RNA scaffold for the Streptococcus pyogenes CRISPR/Cas9 system
   5864..5958    -  terminator     lambda t0 terminator: transcription terminator from phage lambda
   5985..6019    +  promoter       J23119 promoter: bacterial promoter (Registry of Standard Biological Parts BBa J23119)
   6023..6047    +  CDS            λ repressor (fragment): phage λ repressor; cI
   6048..6123    +  misc_RNA       gRNA scaffold: guide RNA scaffold for the Streptococcus pyogenes CRISPR/Cas9 system
   6135..6221    +  terminator     rrnB T1 terminator: Escherichia coli rrnB; transcription terminator T1 from the E. coli rrnB gene
   6252..6278    +  terminator     λ tL3 terminator (fragment): transcription terminator tL3 from phage λ
   6401..7351    -  CDS            Rep101(Ts): temperature-sensitive version of the RepA protein needed for replication with the pSC101 origin (Armstrong et al., 1984); rep101 encoding an A56V mutation
   7399..7621    -  rep_origin     pSC101 ori: low-copy replication origin that requires the Rep101 protein
>Addgene plasmid #85944 | pOP587 | addgene full sequence | sequence record 169626 | Addgene NGS Result
TGAATGGGGGTAAATGGCACTACAGGCGCCTTTTATGGATTCATGCAAGGAAACTACCCATAATACAAGA
AAAGCCCGTCACGGGCTTCTCAGGGCGTTTTATGGCGGGTCTGCTATGTGGTGCTATCTGACTTTTTGCT
GTTCAGCAGTTCCTGCCCTCTGATTTTCCAGTCTGACCACTTCGGATTATCCCGTGACAGGTCATTCAGA
CTGGCTAATGCACCCAGTAAGGCAGCGGTATCATCAACGGGGTCTGACGCTCAGTGGAACGAAAACTCAC
GTTAAGGGATTTTGGTCATGAGATTATCAAAAAGGATCTTCACCTAGATCCTTTTAAATTAAAAATGAAG
TTTTAAATCAATCTAAAGTATATATGAGTAAACTTGGTCTGACAGTTACCAATGCTTAATCAGTGAGGCA
CCTATCTCAGCGATCTGTCTATTTCGTTCATCCATAGTTGCCTGACTCCCCGTCGTGTAGATAACTACGA
TACGGGAGGGCTTACCATCTGGCCCCAGTGCTGCAATGATACCGCGAGACCCACGCTCACCGGCTCCAGA
TTTATCAGCAATAAACCAGCCAGCCGGAAGGGCCGAGCGCAGAAGTGGTCCTGCAACTTTATCCGCCTCC
ATCCAGTCTATTAATTGTTGCCGGGAAGCTAGAGTAAGTAGTTCGCCAGTTAATAGTTTGCGCAACGTTG
TTGCCATTGCTACAGGCATCGTGGTGTCACGCTCGTCGTTTGGTATGGCTTCATTCAGCTCCGGTTCCCA
ACGATCAAGGCGAGTTACATGATCCCCCATGTTGTGCAAAAAAGCGGTTAGCTCCTTCGGTCCTCCGATC
GTTGTCAGAAGTAAGTTGGCCGCAGTGTTATCACTCATGGTTATGGCAGCACTGCATAATTCTCTTACTG
TCATGCCATCCGTAAGATGCTTTTCTGTGACTGGTGAGTACTCAACCAAGTCATTCTGAGAATAGTGTAT
GCGGCGACCGAGTTGCTCTTGCCCGGCGTCAATACGGGATAATACCGCGCCACATAGCAGAACTTTAAAA
GTGCTCATCATTGGAAAACGTTCTTCGGGGCGAAAACTCTCAAGGATCTTACCGCTGTTGAGATCCAGTT
CGATGTAACCCACTCGTGCACCCAACTGATCTTCAGCATCTTTTACTTTCACCAGCGTTTCTGGGTGAGC
AAAAACAGGAAGGCAAAATGCCGCAAAAAAGGGAATAAGGGCGACACGGAAATGTTGAATACTCATACTC
TTCCTTTTTCAATATTATTGAAGCATTTATCAGGGTTATTGTCTCATGAGCGGATACATATTTGAATGTA
TTTAGAAAAATAAACAAATAGGGGTTCCGCGCACATTTCCCCGAAAAGTGCCACCTGCATCGATTTAGCA
CAGCTAACACCACGTCGTCCCTATCTGCTGCCCTAGGTCTATGAGTGGTTGCTGGATAACTTTACGGGCA
TGCATAAGGCTCGTATAATATATTCAGGGAGACCACAACGGTTTCCCTCTACAAATAATTTTGTTTAACT
TTGCATGCCAGTTGTAGATCAGCATAGCATAGACAACCAAGGAGGTAGTGCACATGGATAAGAAATACTC
TATTGGTTTGGCTATCGGTACAAACTCTGTTGGTTGGGCTGTTATTACTGATGAATACAAGGTTCCATCC
AAGAAGTTCAAGGTTTTGGGTAACACTGATAGACACTCCATCAAAAAGAACTTGATTGGTGCCTTGTTGT
TCGATTCTGGTGAAACTGCTGAAGCTACTAGATTGAAAAGAACCGCTAGAAGAAGATACACCAGAAGAAA
GAACAGAATCTGCTACTTGCAAGAAATCTTCTCCAACGAAATGGCCAAGGTTGATGATTCATTCTTCCAC
AGATTGGAAGAATCCTTCTTGGTCGAAGAAGATAAGAAGCACGAAAGACATCCAATCTTCGGTAACATCG
TTGATGAAGTTGCTTACCACGAAAAGTACCCAACTATCTACCATTTGAGAAAGAAGTTGGTTGACTCTAC
CGATAAGGCTGATTTGAGATTGATCTATTTGGCTTTGGCCCACATGATTAAGTTCAGAGGTCATTTCTTG
ATCGAAGGTGATTTGAACCCAGATAACTCCGATGTTGATAAGTTGTTCATCCAATTAGTCCAAACCTACA
ATCAATTATTCGAAGAAAACCCAATCAACGCCTCTGGTGTTGATGCTAAAGCTATTTTGTCTGCCAGATT
GTCCAAGTCCAGAAGATTAGAAAATTTGATCGCCCAATTACCAGGTGAAAAGAAGAATGGTTTGTTCGGT
AATTTGATTGCCTTGTCTTTGGGTTTGACTCCAAACTTCAAGTCCAATTTCGATTTGGCTGAAGATGCCA
AGTTGCAATTATCTAAGGATACCTACGATGACGATTTGGATAACTTGTTGGCTCAAATCGGTGATCAATA
CGCTGATTTGTTTTTGGCTGCTAAGAACTTGTCCGATGCCATTTTGTTGTCCGATATTTTGAGAGTCAAC
ACCGAAATTACTAAGGCTCCATTGTCTGCCTCTATGATCAAAAGATACGATGAACACCACCAAGACTTGA
CTTTGTTGAAGGCTTTGGTCAGACAACAATTACCTGAAAAGTACAAAGAAATTTTCTTCGATCAATCCAA
GAACGGTTACGCCGGTTATATTGATGGTGGTGCTTCTCAAGAAGAATTTTACAAGTTCATCAAGCCAATC
TTGGAAAAGATGGACGGTACTGAAGAATTATTGGTCAAGTTGAACAGAGAAGATTTGTTGAGAAAGCAAA
GAACCTTCGACAACGGTTCTATTCCACATCAAATTCACTTGGGTGAATTGCACGCAATTTTGAGAAGACA
AGAAGATTTTTATCCATTCTTGAAGGACAACAGAGAAAAGATCGAAAAGATTCTGACCTTCAGAATCCCT
TACTACGTTGGTCCATTGGCTAGAGGTAATTCAAGATTTGCCTGGATGACTAGAAAGTCCGAAGAAACTA
TTACTCCTTGGAACTTCGAAGAAGTTGTAGATAAGGGTGCTTCTGCCCAATCCTTTATTGAAAGAATGAC
CAACTTCGACAAGAACTTGCCAAACGAAAAGGTTTTGCCAAAGCACTCTTTGTTGTACGAATACTTCACC
GTCTACAACGAATTGACTAAGGTTAAGTACGTCACCGAAGGTATGAGAAAACCAGCTTTTTTATCCGGTG
AACAAAAGAAGGCTATCGTCGATTTGTTGTTCAAGACCAACAGAAAGGTTACTGTCAAGCAATTAAAAGA
AGATTACTTCAAGAAAATCGAATGCTTCGACTCCGTTGAAATTTCTGGTGTCGAAGATAGATTCAATGCC
TCTTTAGGTACTTACCATGACTTGTTGAAAATCATCAAGGACAAGGATTTCTTGGACAACGAAGAAAACG
AAGATATTTTGGAAGATATTGTCTTGACATTGACCTTGTTTGAAGATAGAGAAATGATTGAAGAAAGATT
GAAAACCTACGCCCACTTGTTCGATGATAAGGTTATGAAGCAATTAAAGAGAAGAAGATACACTGGTTGG
GGTAGATTGTCCAGAAAATTGATTAACGGTATCAGAGACAAGCAATCCGGTAAGACCATTTTGGACTTTT
TGAAGTCTGATGGTTTCGCTAACAGAAACTTCATGCAATTAATCCACGACGATTCCTTGACTTTCAAAGA
AGATATACAAAAGGCCCAAGTCTCTGGTCAAGGTGATTCTTTACATGAACATATCGCTAACTTGGCTGGT
TCTCCAGCTATTAAGAAGGGTATTTTACAAACCGTTAAGGTCGTTGACGAATTGGTCAAAGTTATGGGTA
GACATAAGCCAGAAAACATCGTTATCGAAATGGCTAGAGAAAATCAAACCACCCAAAAGGGTCAAAAGAA
CTCCAGAGAAAGAATGAAGAGAATCGAAGAAGGTATCAAAGAATTGGGTTCCCAAATTTTGAAAGAACAC
CCAGTTGAAAACACCCAATTACAAAACGAAAAGTTGTACTTGTACTACTTGCAAAACGGTAGAGATATGT
ACGTTGACCAAGAATTGGACATCAACAGATTGTCTGATTACGATGTTGACGCTATCGTTCCACAATCTTT
TTTGAAGGATGACTCCATTGACAACAAGGTCTTGACTAGATCCGATAAGAATAGAGGTAAGTCCGATAAC
GTTCCATCTGAAGAAGTCGTTAAGAAAATGAAGAACTATTGGAGACAATTATTGAACGCCAAGTTGATCA
CCCAAAGAAAGTTTGACAATTTGACCAAGGCTGAAAGAGGTGGTTTGTCTGAATTGGATAAGGCAGGTTT
CATCAAAAGACAATTAGTAGAAACCAGACAAATCACCAAGCACGTTGCTCAAATTTTGGATAGTAGAATG
AACACTAAGTACGACGAAAACGACAAATTGATCAGAGAAGTTAAGGTCATTACCTTGAAGTCCAAGTTGG
TTTCCGATTTCAGAAAGGACTTCCAATTCTACAAGGTCAGAGAAATCAACAACTACCATCATGCACATGA
TGCTTACTTGAATGCTGTTGTTGGTACTGCCTTGATTAAGAAGTATCCAAAGTTGGAATCCGAATTTGTC
TACGGTGATTACAAGGTTTACGACGTTAGAAAGATGATCGCCAAGTCCGAACAAGAAATTGGTAAAGCTA
CTGCCAAATACTTCTTCTACTCCAATATTATGAATTTCTTTAAGACCGAAATCACTTTGGCCAACGGTGA
AATTAGAAAAAGACCATTGATTGAAACTAATGGTGAAACAGGTGAAATCGTTTGGGATAAGGGTAGAGAT
TTTGCCACTGTTAGAAAGGTATTGTCCATGCCACAAGTAAACATCGTCAAAAAGACCGAAGTTCAAACTG
GTGGTTTCTCCAAAGAATCCATTTTGCCTAAGAGAAACTCCGATAAGTTGATCGCTAGAAAAAAAGACTG
GGACCCAAAAAAGTACGGTGGTTTTGATTCTCCAACTGTTGCTTACTCTGTTTTGGTTGTTGCTAAGGTC
GAAAAGGGTAAGAGTAAGAAGTTGAAGTCCGTCAAAGAATTATTAGGTATCACTATCATGGAAAGATCCT
CATTCGAAAAGAATCCTATCGACTTTTTGGAAGCCAAGGGTTACAAAGAAGTCAAGAAGGACTTGATCAT
TAAGTTGCCAAAGTACAGTTTGTTCGAATTGGAAAATGGTAGAAAGAGAATGTTGGCTTCTGCCGGTGAA
TTACAAAAGGGTAATGAATTGGCTTTGCCATCCAAGTACGTTAATTTCTTATACTTGGCCTCCCACTACG
AAAAATTGAAAGGTTCTCCTGAAGATAACGAACAAAAGCAATTATTTGTCGAACAACACAAGCACTACTT
GGACGAAATCATTGAACAAATTTCCGAATTTTCCAAAAGAGTCATTTTGGCTGACGCCAATTTGGACAAA
GTTTTGTCAGCTTACAACAAGCACAGAGATAAGCCAATTAGAGAACAAGCTGAAAACATCATTCACTTGT
TCACTTTGACTAACTTGGGTGCTCCAGCTGCTTTTAAGTATTTCGATACCACTATCGACAGAAAGAGATA
CACCTCTACCAAAGAAGTTTTGGACGCTACTTTGATCCACCAATCTATTACTGGTTTGTACGAAACTAGA
ATCGACTTGTCTCAATTAGGTGGTGATTAACAAGCTTGAGCTTTGACAGCTAGCTCAGTCCTAGGTATAA
TGCTAGCCCCGAAGCGCAAAATGATCCCCTGCTGCGTTTTAGAGCTAGAAATAGCAAGTTAAAATAAGGC
TAGTCCGTTATCAACTTGAAAAAGTGGCACCGAGTCGGTGCTTTTTTGCTTGGATTCTCACCAATAAAAA
ACGCCCGGCGGCAACCGAGCGTTCTGAACAAATCCAGATGGAGTTCTGAGGTCATTACTGGATCTATCAA
CAGGAGTCCAAGCATCCCTAGTCGATTAGCACCTTTGACAGCTAGCTCAGTCCTAGGTATAATGCTAGCC
CCAAACCATTAACACAAGAGCAGCTTGGTTTTAGAGCTAGAAATAGCAAGTTAAAATAAGGCTAGTCCGT
TATCAACTTGAAAAAGTGGCACCGAGTCGGTGCTTTTTTGGCATCAAATAAAACGAAAGGCTCAGTCGAA
AGACTGGGCCTTTCGTTTTATCTGTTGTTTGTCGGTGAACGCTCTCCTGAGTAGGACAAATCCGCCGCCC
TAGAAGCTCGAATTCTCTAGAGAATCAGGTTTGTGCCAATACCAGTAGAAACAGACGAAGAATCCATGGG
TATGGACAGTTTTCCCTTTGATATGTAACGGTGAACAGTTGTTCTACTTTTGTTTGTTAGTCTTGATGCT
TCACTGATAGATACAAGAGCCATAAGAACCTCAGATCCTTCCGTATTTAGCCAGTATGTTCTCTAGTGTG
GTTCGTTGTTTTTGCGTGAGCCATGAGAACGAACCATTGAGATCATACTTACTTTGCATGTCACTCAAAA
ATTTTGCCTCAAAACTGGTGAGCTGAATTTTTGCAGTTAAAGCATCGTGTAGTGTTTTTCTTAGTCCGTT
ATGTAGGTAGGAATCTGATGTAATGGTTGTTGGTATTTTGTCACCATTCATTTTTATCTGGTTGTTCTCA
AGTTCGGTTACGAGATCCATTTGTCTATCTAGTTCAACTTGGAAAATCAACGTATCAGTCGGGCGGCCTC
GCTTATCAACCACCAATTTCATATTGCTGTAAGTGTTTAAATCTTTACTTATTGGTTTCAAAACCCATTG
GTTAAGCCTTTTAAACTCATGGTAGTTATTTTCAAGCATTAACATGAACTTAAATTCATCAAGGCTAATC
TCTATATTTGCCTTGTGAGTTTTCTTTTGTGTTAGTTCTTTTAATAACCACTCATAAATCCTCATAGAGT
ATTTGTTTTCAAAAGACTTAACATGTTCCAGATTATATTTTATGAATTTTTTTAACTGGAAAAGATAAGG
CAATATCTCTTCACTAAAAACTAATTCTAATTTTTCGCTTGAGAACTTGGCATAGTTTGTCCACTGGAAA
ATCTCAAAGCCTTTAACCAAAGGATTCCTGATTTCCACAGTTCTCGTCATCAGCTCTCTGGTTGCTTTAG
CTAATACACCATAAGCATTTTCCCTACTGATGTTCATCATCTGAACGTATTGGTTATAAGTGAACGATAC
CGTCCGTTCTTTCCTTGTAGGGTTTTCAATCGTGGGGTTGAGTAGTGCCACACAGCATAAAATTAGCTTG
GTTTCATGCTCCGTTAAGTCATAGCGACTAATCGCTAGTTCATTTGCTTTGAAAACAACTAATTCAGACA
TACATCTCAATTGGTCTAGGTGATTTTAATCACTATACCAATTGAGATGGGCTAGTCAATGATAATTACT
AGTCCTTTTCCTTTGAGTTGTGGGTATCTGTAAATTCTGCTAGACCTTTGCTGGAAAACTTGTAAATTCT
GCTAGACCCTCTGTAAATTCCGCTAGACCTTTGTGTGTTTTTTTTGTTTATATTCAAGTGGTTATAATTT
ATAGAATAAAGAAAGAATAAAAAAAGATAAAAAGAATAGATCCCAGCCCTGTGTATAACTCACTACTTTA
GTCAGTTCCGCAGTATTACAAAAGGATGTCGCAAACGCTGTTTGCTCCTCTACAAAACAGACCTTAAAAC
CCTAAAGGCTTAAGTAGCACCCTCGCAAGCTCGGTTGCGGCCGCAATCGGGCAAATCGCTGAATATTCCT
TTTGTCTCCGACCATCAGGCACCTGAGTCGCTGTCTTTTTCGTGACATTCAGTTCGCTGCGCTCACGGCT
CTGGCAG
